>Addgene plasmid #47223 | TAL3504 | depositor partial sequence | sequence record 67310 | Insert sequence
ATGGACTACAAAGACCATGACGGTGATTATAAAGATCATGACATCGATTACAAGGATGACGATGACAAGA
TGGCCCCCAAGAAGAAGAGGAAGGTGGGCATTCACCGCGGGGTACCTATGGTGGACTTGAGGACACTCGG
TTATTCGCAACAGCAACAGGAGAAAATCAAGCCTAAGGTCAGGAGCACCGTCGCGCAACACCACGAGGCG
CTTGTGGGGCATGGCTTCACTCATGCGCATATTGTCGCGCTTTCACAGCACCCTGCGGCGCTTGGGACGG
TGGCTGTCAAATACCAAGATATGATTGCGGCCCTGCCCGAAGCCACGCACGAGGCAATTGTAGGGGTCGG
TAAACAGTGGTCGGGAGCGCGAGCACTTGAGGCGCTGCTGACTGTGGCGGGTGAGCTTAGGGGGCCTCCG
CTCCAGCTCGACACCGGGCAGCTGCTGAAGATCGCGAAGAGAGGGGGAGTAACAGCGGTAGAGGCAGTGC
ACGCCTGGCGCAATGCGCTCACCGGGGCCCCCTTGAACCTGACCCCAGACCAGGTAGTCGCAATCGCGAA
CAATAATGGGGGAAAGCAAGCCCTGGAAACCGTGCAAAGGTTGTTGCCGGTCCTTTGTCAAGACCACGGC
CTTACACCGGAGCAAGTCGTGGCCATTGCAAGCAACATCGGTGGCAAACAGGCTCTTGAGACGGTTCAGA
GACTTCTCCCAGTTCTCTGTCAAGCCCACGGGCTGACTCCCGATCAAGTTGTAGCGATTGCGTCGAACAT
TGGAGGGAAACAAGCATTGGAGACTGTCCAACGGCTCCTTCCCGTGTTGTGTCAAGCCCACGGTTTGACG
CCTGCACAAGTGGTCGCCATCGCCTCCAATATTGGCGGTAAGCAGGCGCTGGAAACAGTACAGCGCCTGC
TGCCTGTACTGTGCCAGGATCATGGACTGACCCCAGACCAGGTAGTCGCAATCGCGTCGAACATTGGGGG
AAAGCAAGCCCTGGAAACCGTGCAAAGGTTGTTGCCGGTCCTTTGTCAAGACCACGGCCTTACACCGGAG
CAAGTCGTGGCCATTGCAAGCAACATCGGTGGCAAACAGGCTCTTGAGACGGTTCAGAGACTTCTCCCAG
TTCTCTGTCAAGCCCACGGGCTGACTCCCGATCAAGTTGTAGCGATTGCGTCGCATGACGGAGGGAAACA
AGCATTGGAGACTGTCCAACGGCTCCTTCCCGTGTTGTGTCAAGCCCACGGTTTGACGCCTGCACAAGTG
GTCGCCATCGCCTCCAATATTGGCGGTAAGCAGGCGCTGGAAACAGTACAGCGCCTGCTGCCTGTACTGT
GCCAGGATCATGGACTGACCCCAGACCAGGTAGTCGCAATCGCGTCAAACGGAGGGGGAAAGCAAGCCCT
GGAAACCGTGCAAAGGTTGTTGCCGGTCCTTTGTCAAGACCACGGCCTTACACCGGAGCAAGTCGTGGCC
ATTGCAAGCAACATCGGTGGCAAACAGGCTCTTGAGACGGTTCAGAGACTTCTCCCAGTTCTCTGTCAAG
CCCACGGGCTGACTCCCGATCAAGTTGTAGCGATTGCGTCGCATGACGGAGGGAAACAAGCATTGGAGAC
TGTCCAACGGCTCCTTCCCGTGTTGTGTCAAGCCCACGGTTTGACGCCTGCACAAGTGGTCGCCATCGCC
AACAACAACGGCGGTAAGCAGGCGCTGGAAACAGTACAGCGCCTGCTGCCTGTACTGTGCCAGGATCATG
GACTGACCCCAGACCAGGTAGTCGCAATCGCGAACAATAATGGGGGAAAGCAAGCCCTGGAAACCGTGCA
AAGGTTGTTGCCGGTCCTTTGTCAAGACCACGGCCTTACACCGGAGCAAGTCGTGGCCATTGCAAATAAT
AACGGTGGCAAACAGGCTCTTGAGACGGTTCAGAGACTTCTCCCAGTTCTCTGTCAAGCCCACGGGCTGA
CTCCCGATCAAGTTGTAGCGATTGCGTCGAACATTGGAGGGAAACAAGCATTGGAGACTGTCCAACGGCT
CCTTCCCGTGTTGTGTCAAGCCCACGGTTTGACGCCTGCACAAGTGGTCGCCATCGCCAGCCATGATGGC
GGTAAGCAGGCGCTGGAAACAGTACAGCGCCTGCTGCCTGTACTGTGCCAGGATCATGGACTGACACCCG
AACAGGTGGTCGCCATTGCTTCTAATGGGGGAGGACGGCCAGCCTTGGAG
