>Addgene plasmid #47223 | TAL3504 | addgene partial sequence | sequence record 69162 | JDS-TALEN-F 5'-TAGGGGTCGGTAAACAGTGG-3'
GTGGCGGGTGAGCTTAGGGGGCCTCCGCTCCAGCTCGACACCGGGCAGCTGCTGAAGATCGCGAAGAGAG
GGGGAGTAACAGCGGTAGAGGCAGTGCACGCCTGGCGCAATGCGCTCACCGGGGCCCCCTTGAACCTGAC
CCCAGACCAGGTAGTCGCAATCGCGAACAATAATGGGGGAAAGCAAGCCCTGGAAACCGTGCAAAGGTTG
TTGCCGGTCCTTTGTCAAGACCACGGCCTTACACCGGAGCAAGTCGTGGCCATTGCAAGCAACATCGGTG
GCAAACAGGCTCTTGAGACGGTTCAGAGACTTCTCCCAGTTCTCTGTCAAGCCCACGGGCTGACTCCCGA
TCAAGTTGTAGCGATTGCGTCGAACATTGGAGGGAAACAAGCATTGGAGACTGTCCAACGGCTCCTTCCC
GTGTTGTGTCAAGCCCACGGTTTGACGCCTGCACAAGTGGTCGCCATCGCCTCCAATATTGGCGGTAAGC
AGGCGCTGGAAACAGTACAGCGCCTGCTGCCTGTACTGTGCCAGGATCATGGACTGACCCCAGACCAGGT
AGTCGCAATCGCGTCGAACATTGGGGGAAAGCAAGCCCTGGAAACCGTGCAAAGGTTGTTGCCGGTCCTT
TGTCAAGACCACGGCCTTACACCGGAGCAAGTCGTGGCCATTGCAAGCAACATCGGTGGCAAACAGGCTC
TTGAGACGGTTCAGAGACTTCTCCCAGTTCTCTGTCAAGCCCACGGGCTGACTCCCGATCAAGTTGTAGC
GATTGCGTCGCATGACGGAGGGAAACAAGCATTGGAGACTGTCCAACGGCTCCTTCCCGTGTTGTGTCAA
GCCCACGGTTTGACGCCTGCACAA
