[The description below was written by a language model from this plasmid's Addgene catalogue record.]
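Description:
TAL3504 is a TALEN expression plasmid encoding the left-hand monomer of a nuclease pair directed against the zebrafish (Danio rerio) pax1a gene. It is built on the JDS78 backbone, a roughly 6.4 kb TALEN framework vector classed as mammalian expression with a T7 promoter. It is maintained in E. coli as a high-copy plasmid under ampicillin selection. The origin of replication is not named in the record, and no feature table is available to confirm individual backbone elements.

The insert is an engineered TAL effector repeat array of about 1.4 kb, designed to recognise a specific 18-nucleotide site in pax1a. It was cloned into the backbone through BsmBI sites that were destroyed in the process, as is typical of type IIS-based seamless assembly. The backbone supplies the flanking coding sequence, so the repeats are expressed as a single fusion protein carrying an N-terminal 3X FLAG tag for detection and a C-terminal wild-type FokI nuclease domain. Transcription in cells is driven by the CMV promoter. The T7 designation indicates that the same open reading frame can be transcribed in vitro to make mRNA, the usual route for delivering TALENs into zebrafish embryos by injection.

Because FokI cleaves only as a dimer, this construct is meant to be used with a matching right-hand pax1a TALEN that binds the opposite strand across a spacer. Together the two monomers produce a double-strand break, and error-prone repair of that break can introduce disruptive insertions or deletions. The insert name suggests it belongs to a set of TALENs made for zebrafish community targets, for targeted gene disruption.
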