Addgene plasmid #47223: TAL3504
Depositing lab: Keith Joung. Depositing organization: Massachusetts General Hospital. Publication: Targeted gene disruption in somatic zebrafish cells using engineered TALENs. Sander JD, Cade L, Khayter C, Reyon D, Peterson RT, Joung JK, Yeh JR. Nat Biotechnol. 2011 Aug 5;29(8):697-8. doi: 10.1038/nbt.1934. PubMed 21822241.
Backbone
  Vector backbone: JDS78
  Backbone manufacturer: Addgene plasmid #32290
  Backbone size w/o insert (bp): 6447
  Vector type: Mammalian Expression ; T7
Growth in bacteria
  Bacterial resistance: Ampicillin, 100 μg/mL
  Growth temperature: 37°C
  Growth strain: XL1 Blue
  Copy number: High Copy
Gene/Insert
  Gene/Insert name: ZebrafishCommunity-pax1a-left (alt name: pax1a)
  Species: D. rerio (zebrafish)
  Insert size (bp): 1430
  Entrez Gene: pax1a (a.k.a. zgc:158781)
  Promoter: CMV
  Tag / fusion protein: 3X Flag (N terminal on backbone); WT FOKI (C terminal on backbone)
  Cloning method: Restriction Enzyme; 5′ cloning site BsmBI (destroyed during cloning); 3′ cloning site BsmBI (destroyed during cloning)
  Sequencing primers: 5′ CMV-F; 3′ BGH-rev
Terms and licenses: Academic/Nonprofit Terms; Industry Terms: Not Available to Industry
Depositor comments: Target binding site: TGAAAAACATACGGGACT It is strongly recommended that users perform a diagnostic digest to verify this plasmid prior to use. For example, a double digest of the plasmid with BamHI and KpnI should result in two bands at 2.3kb and 5.8kb.
How to cite: TAL3504 was a gift from Keith Joung (Addgene plasmid # 47223 ; http://n2t.net/addgene:47223 ; RRID:Addgene_47223)
